>Addgene plasmid #55431 | mCerulean3-MAPTau-C-10 | addgene full sequence | sequence record 221557 | Addgene NGS Result
CGTTACATAACTTACGGTAAATGGCCCGCCTGGCTGACCGCCCAACGACCCCCGCCCATTGACGTCAATA
ATGACGTATGTTCCCATAGTAACGCCAATAGGGACTTTCCATTGACGTCAATGGGTGGAGTATTTACGGT
AAACTGCCCACTTGGCAGTACATCAAGTGTATCATATGCCAAGTACGCCCCCTATTGACGTCAATGACGG
TAAATGGCCCGCCTGGCATTATGCCCAGTACATGACCTTATGGGACTTTCCTACTTGGCAGTACATCTAC
GTATTAGTCATCGCTATTACCATGGTGATGCGGTTTTGGCAGTACATCAATGGGCGTGGATAGCGGTTTG
ACTCACGGGGATTTCCAAGTCTCCACCCCATTGACGTCAATGGGAGTTTGTTTTGGCACCAAAATCAACG
GGACTTTCCAAAATGTCGTAACAACTCCGCCCCATTGACGCAAATGGGCGGTAGGCGTGTACGGTGGGAG
GTCTATATAAGCAGAGCTGGTTTAGTGAACCGTCAGATCCGCTAGCGCTACCGGTCGCCACCATGGTGAG
CAAGGGCGAGGAGCTGTTCACCGGGGTGGTGCCCATCCTGGTCGAGCTGGACGGCGACGTAAACGGCCAC
AAGTTCAGCGTGTCCGGCGAGGGCGAGGGCGATGCCACCTACGGCAAGCTGACCCTGAAGTTCATCTGCA
CCACCGGCAAGCTGCCCGTGCCCTGGCCCACCCTCGTGACCACCCTGAGCTGGGGCGTGCAGTGCTTCGC
CCGCTACCCCGACCACATGAAGCAGCACGACTTCTTCAAGTCCGCCATGCCCGAAGGCTACGTCCAGGAG
CGCACCATCTTCTTCAAGGACGACGGCAACTACAAGACCCGCGCCGAGGTGAAGTTCGAGGGCGACACCC
TGGTGAACCGCATCGAGCTGAAGGGCATCGACTTCAAGGAGGACGGCAACATCCTGGGGCACAAGCTGGA
GTACAACGCCATCCACGGCAACGTCTATATCACCGCCGACAAGCAGAAGAACGGCATCAAGGCCAACTTC
GGCCTCAACTGCAACATCGAGGACGGCAGCGTGCAGCTCGCCGACCACTACCAGCAGAACACCCCCATCG
GCGACGGCCCCGTGCTGCTGCCCGACAACCACTACCTGAGCACCCAGTCCAAGCTGAGCAAAGACCCCAA
CGAGAAGCGCGATCACATGGTCCTGCTGGAGTTCGTGACCGCCGCCGGGATCACTCTCGGCATGGACGAG
CTGTACAAGTCCGGAAGCGGCGGGTCCGGGAGCGGAAGCGCTGAGCCCCGCCAGGAGTTCGAAGTGATGG
AAGATCACGCTGGGACGTACGGGTTGGGGGACAGGAAAGATCAGGGGGGCTACACCATGCACCAAGACCA
AGAGGGTGACACGGACGCTGGCCTGAAAGCTGAAGAAGCAGGCATTGGAGACACCCCCAGCCTGGAAGAC
GAAGCTGCTGGTCACGTGACCCAAGCTCGCATGGTCAGTAAAAGCAAAGACGGGACTGGAAGCGATGACA
AAAAAGCCAAGGGGGCTGATGGTAAAACGAAGATCGCCACACCGCGGGGAGCAGCCCCTCCAGGCCAGAA
GGGCCAGGCCAACGCCACCAGGATTCCAGCAAAAACCCCGCCCGCTCCAAAGACACCACCCAGCTCTGGT
GAACCTCCAAAATCAGGGGATCGCAGCGGCTACAGCAGCCCCGGCTCCCCAGGCACTCCCGGCAGCCGCT
CCCGCACCCCGTCCCTTCCAACCCCACCCACCCGGGAGCCCAAGAAGGTGGCAGTGGTCCGTACTCCACC
CAAGTCGCCGTCTTCCGCCAAGAGCCGCCTGCAGACAGCCCCCGTGCCCATGCCAGACCTGAAGAATGTC
AAGTCCAAGATCGGCTCCACTGAGAACCTGAAGCACCAGCCGGGAGGCGGGAAGGTGCAAATAGTCTACA
AACCAGTTGACCTGAGCAAGGTGACCTCCAAGTGTGGCTCATTAGGCAACATCCATCATAAACCAGGAGG
TGGCCAGGTGGAAGTAAAATCTGAGAAGCTTGACTTCAAGGACAGAGTCCAGTCGAAGATTGGGTCCCTG
GACAATATCACCCACGTCCCTGGCGGAGGAAATAAAAAGATTGAAACCCACAAGCTGACCTTCCGCGAGA
ACGCCAAAGCCAAGACAGACCACGGGGCGGAGATCGTGTACAAGTCGCCAGTGGTGTCTGGGGACACGTC
TCCACGGCATCTCAGCAATGTCTCCTCCACCGGCAGCATCGACATGGTAGACTCGCCCCAGCTCGCCACG
CTAGCTGACGAGGTGTCTGCCTCCCTGGCCAAGCAGGGTTTGTGAGGATCCACCGGATCTAGATAACTGA
TCATAATCAGCCATACCACATTTGTAGAGGTTTTACTTGCTTTAAAAAACCTCCCACACCTCCCCCTGAA
CCTGAAACATAAAATGAATGCAATTGTTGTTGTTAACTTGTTTATTGCAGCTTATAATGGTTACAAATAA
AGCAATAGCATCACAAATTTCACAAATAAAGCATTTTTTTCACTGCATTCTAGTTGTGGTTTGTCCAAAC
TCATCAATGTATCTTAAGGCGTAAATTGTAAGCGTTAATATTTTGTTAAAATTCGCGTTAAATTTTTGTT
AAATCAGCTCATTTTTTAACCAATAGGCCGAAATCGGCAAAATCCCTTATAAATCAAAAGAATAGACCGA
GATAGGGT
[37 nt withheld, positions 2739-2775]
AAAGAACGTGGACTCCAACGTCAAAGG
[49 nt withheld, positions 2803-2851]
T
[91 nt withheld, positions 2853-2943]
G
[124 nt withheld, positions 2945-3068]
CAGGTGGCACTTTTCGGGGAAATGTGCGCGGAACCCCTATTTGTTTATTTTTCTAAATACATTCAAATAT
GTATCCGCTCATGAGACAATAACCCTGATAAATGCTTCAATAATATTGAAAAAGGAAGAGTCCTGAGGCG
GAAAGAACCAGCTGTGGAATGTGTGTCAGTTAGGGTGTGGAAAGTCCCCAGGCTCCCCAGCAGGCAGAAG
TATGCAAAGCATGCATCTCAATTAGTCAGCAACCATAGTCCCGCCCCTAACTCCGCCCATCCCGCCCCTA
ACTCCGCCCAGTTCCGCCCATTCTCCGCCCCATGGCTGACTAATTTTTTTTATTTATGCAGAGGCCGAGG
CCGCCTCGGCCTCTGAGCTATTCCAGAAGTAGTGAGGAGGCTTTTTTGGAGGCCTAGGCTTTTGCAAAGA
TCGATCAAGAGACAGGATGAGGATCGTTTCGCATGATTGAACAAGATGGATTGCACGCAGGTTCTCCGGC
CGCTTGGGTGGAGAGGCTATTCGGCTATGACTGGGCACAACAGACAATCGGCTGCTCTGATGCCGCCGTG
TTCCGGCTGTCAGCGCAGGGGCGCCCGGTTCTTTTTGTCAAGACCGACCTGTCCGGTGCCCTGAATGAAC
TGCAAGACGAGGCAGCGCGGCTATCGTGGCTGGCCACGACGGGCGTTCCTTGCGCAGCTGTGCTCGACGT
TGTCACTGAAGCGGGAAGGGACTGGCTGCTATTGGGCGAAGTGCCGGGGCAGGATCTCCTGTCATCTCAC
CTTGCTCCTGCCGAGAAAGTATCCATCATGGCTGATGCAATGCGGCGGCTGCATACGCTTGATCCGGCTA
CCTGCCCATTCGACCACCAAGCGAAACATCGCATCGAGCGAGCACGTACTCGGATGGAAGCCGGTCTTGT
CGATCAGGATGATCTGGACGAAGAGCATCAGGGGCTCGCGCCAGCCGAACTGTTCGCCAGGCTCAAGGCG
AGCATGCCCGACGGCGAGGATCTCGTCGTGACCCATGGCGATGCCTGCTTGCCGAATATCATGGTGGAAA
ATGGCCGCTTTTCTGGATTCATCGACTGTGGCCGGCTGGGTGTGGCGGACCGCTATCAGGACATAGCGTT
GGCTACCCGTGATATTGCTGAAGAGCTTGGCGGCGAATGGGCTGACCGCTTCCTCGTGCTTTACGGTATC
GCCGCTCCCGATTCGCAGCGCATCGCCTTCTATCGCCTTCTTGACGAGTTCTTCTGAGCGGGACTCTGGG
GTTCGAAATGACCGACCAAGCGACGCCCAACCTGCCATCACGAGATTTCGATTCCACCGCCGCCTTCTAT
GAAAGGTTGGGCTTCGGAATCGTTTTCCGGGACGCCGGCTGGATGATCCTCCAGCGCGGGGATCTCATGC
TGGAGTTCTTCGCCCACCCTAGGGGGAGGCTAACTGAAACACGGAAGGAGACAATACCGGAAGGAACCCG
CGCTATGACGGCAATAAAAAGACAGAATAAAACGCACGGTGTTGGGTCGTTTGTTCATAAACGCGGGGTT
CGGTCCCAGGGCTGGCACTCTGTCGATACCCCACCGAGACCCCATTGGGGCCAATACGCCCGCGTTTCTT
CCTTTTCCCCACCCCACCCCCCAAGTTCGGGTGAAGGCCCAGGGCTCGCAGCCAACGTCGGGGCGGCAGG
CCCTGCCATAGCCTCAGGTTACTCATATATACTTTAGATTGATTTAAAACTTCATTTTTAATTTAAAAGG
ATCTAGGTGAAGATCCTTTTTGATAATCTCATGACCAAAATCCCTTAACGTGAGTTTTCGTTCCACTGAG
CGTCAGACCCCGTAGAAAAGATCAAAGGATCTTCTTGAGATCCTTTTTTTCTGCGCGTAATCTGCTGCTT
GCAAACAAAAAAACCACCGCTACCAGCGGTGGTTTGTTTGCCGGATCAAGAGCTACCAACTCTTTTTCCG
AAGGTAACTGGCTTCAGCAGAGCGCAGATACCAAATACTGTTCTTCTAGTGTAGCCGTAGTTAGGCCACC
ACTTCAAGAACTCTGTAGCACCGCCTACATACCTCGCTCTGCTAATCCTGTTACCAGTGGCTGCTGCCAG
TGGCGATAAGTCGTGTCTTACCGGGTTGGACTCAAGACGATAGTTACCGGATAAGGCGCAGCGGTCGGGC
TGAACGGGGGGTTCGTGCACACAGCCCAGCTTGGAGCGAACGACCTACACCGAACTGAGATACCTACAGC
GTGAGCTATGAGAAAGCGCCACGCTTCCCGAAGGGAGAAAGGCGGACAGGTATCCGGTAAGCGGCAGGGT
CGGAACAGGAGAGCGCACGAGGGAGCTTCCAGGGGGAAACGCCTGGTATCTTTATAGTCCTGTCGGGTTT
CGCCACCTCTGACTTGAGCGTCGATTTTTGTGATGCTCGTCAGGGGGGCGGAGCCTATGGAAAAACGCCA
GCAACGCGGCCTTTTTACGGTTCCTGGCCTTTTGCTGGCCTTTTGCTCACATGTTCTTTCCTGCGTTATC
CCCTGATTCTGTGGATAACCGTATTACCGCCATGCATTAGTTATTAATAGTAATCAATTACGGGGTCATT
AGTTCATAGCCCATATATGGAGTTCCG
Features (pLannotate 1.2.2; 15 found; start..end, strand, type, name):
      1..304     +  enhancer       CMV enhancer: human cytomegalovirus immediate early enhancer
    305..508     +  promoter       CMV promoter: human cytomegalovirus (CMV) immediate early promoter
    553..1269    +  CDS            mCerulean3: mCerulean3 is a basic (constitutively fluorescent) cyan fluorescent protein published in 2011, derived from Aequorea victoria. It is reported to be a somewhat slowly-maturing monomer with very low acid sensitivity.
   1300..2352    +  CDS            MAPT (fragment): TAU_SPECI - Experimental evidence at protein level: Swiss-Prot protein existence level 1. Promotes microtubule assembly and stability, and might be involved in the establishment and maintenance of neuronal polarity. The C-terminus binds axonal microtubules while the N-terminus binds neural plasma membrane components, suggesting that tau functions as a linker protein between both. Axonal polarity is predetermined by tau localization (in the neuronal cell) in the domain of the cell body defined by the centrosome. The short isoforms allow plasticity of the cytoskeleton whereas the longer isoforms
   2378..2462    +  CDS            large T antigen (fragment): large T antigen from SV40 (simian virus 40)
   2485..2606    +  polyA_signal   SV40 poly(A) signal: SV40 polyadenylation signal
   2640..3068    -  rep_origin     f1 ori (sequence partly withheld): f1 bacteriophage origin of replication; arrow indicates direction of (+) strand synthesis
   3095..3199    +  promoter       AmpR promoter: bla
   3268..3478    +  promoter       SV40 promoter: SV40 early promoter
   3521..4315    +  CDS            NeoR/KanR: aminoglycoside phosphotransferase from Tn5; aph(3')-II (or nptII); confers resistance to neomycin, kanamycin, and G418 (Geneticin®)
   4336..4488    +  CDS            ble (fragment): BLE_KLEPN - Experimental evidence at protein level: Swiss-Prot protein existence level 1. Binding protein with a strong affinity to the bleomycin family of antibiotics. Binds to CL990; an antimitotic-antibiotic compound. From Klebsiella pneumoniae.
   4547..4594    +  polyA_signal   HSV TK poly(A) signal: herpes simplex virus thymidine kinase polyadenylation signal (Cole and Stacy, 1985)
   4685..4701    -  polyA_signal   bGH poly(A) signal (fragment): bovine growth hormone polyadenylation signal
   4923..5511    +  rep_origin     ori: high-copy-number ColE1/pMB1/pBR322/pUC origin of replication
   5626..5685    +  enhancer       CMV enhancer (fragment): human cytomegalovirus immediate early enhancer
