[The description below was written by a language model from this plasmid's Addgene catalogue record and pLannotate feature annotations shown in this document.]
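Description:
mCerulean3-MAPTau-C-10 is a mammalian expression plasmid built on the mCerulean3-C1 backbone, a C1-style fluorescent protein fusion vector. It encodes human microtubule-associated protein tau (MAPT, reference transcript NM_016841) fused to the C-terminus of the cyan fluorescent protein mCerulean3. The sequenced plasmid is 5,685 nt. Transcription of the fusion is driven by the human cytomegalovirus immediate early enhancer and promoter. The mCerulean3 coding sequence comes first, followed after a short linker region by the tau open reading frame of roughly 1 kb, which the annotation tool scores as a partial match to a tau reference protein. The transcript ends at an SV40 polyadenylation signal. The "C-10" in the name probably denotes the C-type fusion arrangement and linker length, although the record does not explain it.

The plasmid replicates in E. coli at high copy from a ColE1/pUC-type origin and also carries an f1 phage origin. A single Tn5 aminoglycoside phosphotransferase gene (NeoR/KanR) provides both selections. A bacterial bla-type promoter expresses it for kanamycin resistance in bacteria, and the SV40 early promoter with an HSV TK polyadenylation signal expresses it for G418 selection of mammalian cells. The short large T antigen, ble and bGH fragments in the feature table appear to be backbone remnants or incidental matches rather than functional elements.

Because tau binds and stabilises microtubules, the fusion serves as a cyan marker of the microtubule cytoskeleton in live or fixed mammalian cells. The recorded excitation and emission maxima are 433 nm and 475 nm. mCerulean3 is a monomeric Aequorea victoria derivative reported to have improved brightness and reduced reversible photoswitching.
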