Addgene plasmid #55431: mCerulean3-MAPTau-C-10
Purpose: Localization: Microtubules, Excitation: 433, Emission: 475
Depositing lab: Michael Davidson. Depositing organization: Florida State University, Tallahassee. Publication: An improved cerulean fluorescent protein with enhanced brightness and reduced reversible photoswitching. Markwardt ML, Kremers GJ, Kraft CA, Ray K, Cranfill PJ, Wilson KA, Day RN, Wachter RM, Davidson MW, Rizzo MA. PLoS One. 2011 . 6(3):e17896. 10.1371/journal.pone.0017896 PubMed 21479270.
Backbone
  Vector backbone: mCerulean3-C1
  Backbone size w/o insert (bp): 4750
  Vector type: Mammalian Expression
  Selectable markers: Neomycin (select with G418)
Growth in bacteria
  Bacterial resistance: Kanamycin, 50 μg/mL
  Growth temperature: 37°C
  Growth strain: DH5alpha
  Copy number: High Copy
Gene/Insert
  Gene/Insert name: MAPTau (alt name: NM_016841)
  Species: H. sapiens (human)
  Entrez Gene: MAPT (a.k.a. DDPAC, FTD1, FTDP-17, MAPTL, MSTD, MTBT1, MTBT2, PPND, PPP1R103, TAU, Tau-PHF6, tau-40)
  Promoter: CMV
  Tag / fusion protein: mCerulean3 (N terminal on backbone)
  Cloning method: Unknown
  Sequencing primers: 5′ CMV-F; 3′ SV40pA-R
Terms and licenses: Academic/Nonprofit Terms; Industry Terms: Not Available to Industry
Depositor comments: . Excitation = 433; Emission = 475
How to cite: mCerulean3-MAPTau-C-10 was a gift from Michael Davidson (Addgene plasmid # 55431 ; http://n2t.net/addgene:55431 ; RRID:Addgene_55431)
