>Addgene plasmid #55431 | mCerulean3-MAPTau-C-10 | depositor partial sequence | sequence record 85836 | insert sequence
TCCGCTAGCGCTACCGGTCGCCACCATGGTGAGCAAGGGCGAGGAGCTGTTCACCGGGGTGGTGCCCATC
CTGGTCGAGCTGGACGGCGACGTAAACGGCCACAAGTTCAGCGTGTCCGGCGAGGGCGAGGGCGATGCCA
CCTACGGCAAGCTGACCCTGAAGTTCATCTGCACCACCGGCAAGCTGCCCGTGCCCTGGCCCACCCTCGT
GACCACCCTGAGCTGGGGCGTGCAGTGCTTCGCCCGCTACCCCGACCACATGAAGCAGCACGACTTCTTC
AAGTCCGCCATGCCCGAAGGCTACGTCCAGGAGCGCACCATCTTCTTCAAGGACGACGGCAACTACAAGA
CCCGCGCCGAGGTGAAGTTCGAGGGCGACACCCTGGTGAACCGCATCGAGCTGAAGGGCATCGACTTCAA
GGAGGACGGCAACATCCTGGGGCACAAGCTGGAGTACAACGCCATCCACGGCAACGTCTATATCACCGCC
GACAAGCAGAAGAACGGCATCAAGGCCAACTTCGGCCTCAACTGCAACATCGAGGACGGCAGCGTGCAGC
TCGCCGACCACTACCAGCAGAACACCCCCATCGGCGACGGCCCCGTGCTGCTGCCCGACAACCACTACCT
GAGCACCCAGTCCAAGCTGAGCAAAGACCCCAACGAGAAGCGCGATCACATGGTCCTGCTGGAGTTCGTG
ACCGCCGCCGGGATCACTCTCGGCATGGACGAGCTGTACAAGTCCGGAAGCGGCGGGTCCGGGAGCGGAA
GCGCTGAGCCCCGCCAGGAGTTCGAAGTGATGGAAGATCACGCTGGGACGTACGGGTTGGGGGACAGGAA
AGATCAGGGGGGCTACACCATGCACCAAGACCAAGAGGGTGACACGGACGCTGGCCTGAAAGCTGAAGAA
GCAGGCATTGGAGACACCCCCAGCCTGGAAGACGAAGCTGCTGGTCACGTGACCCAAGCTCGCATGGTCA
GTAAAAGCAAAGACGGGACTGGAAGCGATGACAAAAAAGCCAAGGGGGCTGATGGTAAAACGAAGATCGC
CACACCGCGGGGAGCAGCCCCTCCAGGCCAGAAGGGCCAGGCCAACGCCACCAGGATTCCAGCAAAAACC
CCGCCCGCTCCAAAGACACCACCCAGCTCTGGTGAACCTCCAAAATCAGGGGATCGCAGCGGCTACAGCA
GCCCCGGCTCCCCAGGCACTCCCGGCAGCCGCTCCCGCACCCCGTCCCTTCCAACCCCACCCACCCGGGA
GCCCAAGAAGGTGGCAGTGGTCCGTACTCCACCCAAGTCGCCGTCTTCCGCCAAGAGCCGCCTGCAGACA
GCCCCCGTGCCCATGCCAGACCTGAAGAATGTCAAGTCCAAGATCGGCTCCACTGAGAACCTGAAGCACC
AGCCGGGAGGCGGGAAGGTGCAAATAGTCTACAAACCAGTTGACCTGAGCAAGGTGACCTCCAAGTGTGG
CTCATTAGGCAACATCCATCATAAACCAGGAGGTGGCCAGGTGGAAGTAAAATCTGAGAAGCTTGACTTC
AAGGACAGAGTCCAGTCGAAGATTGGGTCCCTGGACAATATCACCCACGTCCCTGGCGGAGGAAATAAAA
AGATTGAAACCCACAAGCTGACCTTCCGCGAGAACGCCAAAGCCAAGACAGACCACGGGGCGGAGATCGT
GTACAAGTCGCCAGTGGTGTCTGGGGACACGTCTCCACGGCATCTCAGCAATGTCTCCTCCACCGGCAGC
ATCGACATGGTAGACTCGCCCCAGCTCGCCACGCTAGCTGACGAGGTGTCTGCCTCCCTGGCCAAGCAGG
GTTTGTGAGGATCCACCGGATCTAGATAACTGATCATAATCAGCCATACCACATT
